Addgene plasmid #236046: pET19b-pps-UvsX
Purpose: pET19b-pps-UvsX
Depositing lab: Luis Gabriel Brieba. Depositing organization: CINVESTAV Irapuato. Publication: The concentration of single-stranded DNA-binding proteins is a critical factor in recombinase polymerase amplification (RPA), as revealed by insights from an open-source system. Cordoba-Andrade F, Peralta-Castro A, Garcia-Medel PL, Castro-Torres E, Gonzalez-Gonzalez R, Castro-Lara AY, Mora Garduno JD, Raygoza CD, Baruch-Torres N, Penafiel-Ayala A, Diaz-Quezada C, Cardona-Felix CS, Guzman Chavez F, Trasvina-Arenas CH, Sotelo-Mundo RR, Xoconostle-Cazares B, Martinez-Antonio A, Brieba de Castro LG. PeerJ. 2025 Aug 13;13:e19758. doi: 10.7717/peerj.19758. eCollection 2025. PubMed 40821985.
Backbone
  Vector backbone: pET19 pps
  Modifications to backbone: precission protease at the N-terminal
  Vector type: Bacterial Expression
Growth in bacteria
  Bacterial resistance: Ampicillin, 100 μg/mL
  Growth temperature: 37°C
  Growth strain: DH5alpha
  Copy number: Low Copy
Gene/Insert
  Gene/Insert name: UvsX (alt name: UvsX)
  Species: Synthetic; bacteriophage T4
  Insert size (bp): 1188
  Promoter: T7 RNA polymerase
  Tag / fusion protein: His tag (N terminal on backbone)
  Cloning method: Restriction Enzyme; 5′ cloning site NdeI (not destroyed); 3′ cloning site BamHI (not destroyed)
  Sequencing primers: 5′ t7 promoter
How to cite: pET19b-pps-UvsX was a gift from Luis Gabriel Brieba (Addgene plasmid # 236046 ; http://n2t.net/addgene:236046 ; RRID:Addgene_236046)
