[The description below was written by a language model from this plasmid's Addgene catalogue record and pLannotate feature annotations shown in this document.]
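Description:
pET19b-pps-UvsX is a bacterial expression plasmid of about 6.9 kb for producing the bacteriophage T4 UvsX recombinase in E. coli. The backbone is a pET19b derivative ("pET19 pps") in which a PreScission protease recognition site has been placed at the N-terminal end, after the backbone-encoded His tag. It replicates from a pBR322-type ColE1 origin accompanied by the bom region and the rop gene, consistent with its listing as low copy, and is selected with ampicillin through the β-lactamase gene. Scattered fragments of the tetracycline resistance gene and its promoter are pBR322 remnants typical of pET vectors and are not functional markers.

The synthetic UvsX coding sequence (recorded insert size 1188 bp) sits between NdeI and BamHI sites, downstream of a T7 promoter, lac operator and the strong T7 gene 10 ribosome binding site, and is followed by the T7 terminator. The plasmid also carries lacI, so transcription is held off by the lac repressor and induced with IPTG in a host that supplies T7 RNA polymerase. A short annotation labelled as a capTEV fragment just after the start codon most likely reflects the histidine tag itself, and the small "SET1" fragment after the insert probably reflects vector sequence upstream of the terminator rather than a deliberate fusion. The protease site is not separately annotated in the feature table. The tag allows metal-affinity purification, and protease cleavage should then remove it.

UvsX forms filaments on single-stranded DNA and catalyses homologous pairing and strand exchange. The associated publication describes an open-source recombinase polymerase amplification (RPA) system, for which this plasmid supplies the recombinant recombinase.
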