Features (pLannotate 1.2.2; 20 found; start..end, strand, type, name):
    104..208     +  promoter       AmpR promoter: bla
    209..1069    +  CDS            AmpR: β-lactamase; bla; confers resistance to ampicillin, carbenicillin, and related antibiotics
   1240..1828    +  rep_origin     ori: high-copy-number ColE1/pMB1/pBR322/pUC origin of replication
   2014..2153    -  misc_feature   bom: basis of mobility region from pBR322
   2255..2446    -  CDS            rop: Rop protein, which maintains plasmids at low copy number; rop
   2463..2843    +  CDS            YPB1_ECOLX: Protein predicted: Swiss-Prot protein existence level 4. From Escherichia coli.
   3085..3709    -  CDS            TcR (fragment): tetracycline efflux protein; tet; confers resistance to tetracycline
   3724..3745    -  protein_bind   CAP binding site: CAP binding activates transcription in the presence of cAMP. E. coli catabolite activator protein
   3758..4840    -  CDS            lacI: lac repressor; lacI; The lac repressor binds to the lac operator to inhibit transcription in E. coli. This inhibition can be relieved by adding lactose or isopropyl-β-D-thiogalactopyranoside (IPTG).
   4841..4918    -  promoter       lacI promoter: lacI
   4926..5205    -  CDS            TcR (fragment): tetracycline efflux protein; tet; confers resistance to tetracycline
   5227..5245    +  promoter       T7 promoter: promoter for bacteriophage T7 RNA polymerase
   5246..5270    +  protein_bind   lac operator: The lac repressor binds to the lac operator to inhibit transcription in E. coli. This inhibition can be relieved by adding lactose or isopropyl-β-D-thiogalactopyranoside (IPTG). lac repressor encoded by lacI
   5285..5307    +  RBS            RBS: efficient ribosome binding site from bacteriophage T7 gene 10 (Olins and Rangwala, 1989)
   5320..5337    +  CDS            capTEV™ (fragment): composite tag for in vivo biotinylation, TEV protease cleavage, and 6xHis tagging
   5419..6591    +  CDS            UVSX: UVSX_BPT4 - Experimental evidence at protein level: Swiss-Prot protein existence level 1. Important in genetic recombination, DNA repair, and replication. Possesses pairing and strand-transfer activity. Interacts with dda and gene 32 proteins. From Enterobacteria phage T4 (Bacteriophage T4).
   6602..6651    +  CDS            SET1 (fragment): solubility-enhancement tag derived from T7 phage gene 10B
   6659..6706    +  terminator     T7 terminator: transcription terminator for bacteriophage T7 RNA polymerase
   6729..6833    -  CDS            TcR (fragment): tetracycline efflux protein; tet; confers resistance to tetracycline
   6881..6909    -  promoter       tet promoter: E. coli promoter for tetracycline efflux protein gene
>Addgene plasmid #236046 | pET19b-pps-UvsX | addgene full sequence | sequence record 481661 | Addgene NGS Result
TTCTTGAAGACGAAAGGGCCTCGTGATACGCCTATTTTTATAGGTTAATGTCATGATAATAATGGTTTCT
TAGACGTCAGGTGGCACTTTTCGGGGAAATGTGCGCGGAACCCCTATTTGTTTATTTTTCTAAATACATT
CAAATATGTATCCGCTCATGAGACAATAACCCTGATAAATGCTTCAATAATATTGAAAAAGGAAGAGTAT
GAGTATTCAACATTTCCGTGTCGCCCTTATTCCCTTTTTTGCGGCATTTTGCCTTCCTGTTTTTGCTCAC
CCAGAAACGCTGGTGAAAGTAAAAGATGCTGAAGATCAGTTGGGTGCACGAGTGGGTTACATCGAACTGG
ATCTCAACAGCGGTAAGATCCTTGAGAGTTTTCGCCCCGAAGAACGTTTTCCAATGATGAGCACTTTTAA
AGTTCTGCTATGTGGCGCGGTATTATCCCGTGTTGACGCCGGGCAAGAGCAACTCGGTCGCCGCATACAC
TATTCTCAGAATGACTTGGTTGAGTACTCACCAGTCACAGAAAAGCATCTTACGGATGGCATGACAGTAA
GAGAATTATGCAGTGCTGCCATAACCATGAGTGATAACACTGCGGCCAACTTACTTCTGACAACGATCGG
AGGACCGAAGGAGCTAACCGCTTTTTTGCACAACATGGGGGATCATGTAACTCGCCTTGATCGTTGGGAA
CCGGAGCTGAATGAAGCCATACCAAACGACGAGCGTGACACCACGATGCCTGCAGCAATGGCAACAACGT
TGCGCAAACTATTAACTGGCGAACTACTTACTCTAGCTTCCCGGCAACAATTAATAGACTGGATGGAGGC
GGATAAAGTTGCAGGACCACTTCTGCGCTCGGCCCTTCCGGCTGGCTGGTTTATTGCTGATAAATCTGGA
GCCGGTGAGCGTGGGTCTCGCGGTATCATTGCAGCACTGGGGCCAGATGGTAAGCCCTCCCGTATCGTAG
TTATCTACACGACGGGGAGTCAGGCAACTATGGATGAACGAAATAGACAGATCGCTGAGATAGGTGCCTC
ACTGATTAAGCATTGGTAACTGTCAGACCAAGTTTACTCATATATACTTTAGATTGATTTAAAACTTCAT
TTTTAATTTAAAAGGATCTAGGTGAAGATCCTTTTTGATAATCTCATGACCAAAATCCCTTAACGTGAGT
TTTCGTTCCACTGAGCGTCAGACCCCGTAGAAAAGATCAAAGGATCTTCTTGAGATCCTTTTTTTCTGCG
CGTAATCTGCTGCTTGCAAACAAAAAAACCACCGCTACCAGCGGTGGTTTGTTTGCCGGATCAAGAGCTA
CCAACTCTTTTTCCGAAGGTAACTGGCTTCAGCAGAGCGCAGATACCAAATACTGTCCTTCTAGTGTAGC
CGTAGTTAGGCCACCACTTCAAGAACTCTGTAGCACCGCCTACATACCTCGCTCTGCTAATCCTGTTACC
AGTGGCTGCTGCCAGTGGCGATAAGTCGTGTCTTACCGGGTTGGACTCAAGACGATAGTTACCGGATAAG
GCGCAGCGGTCGGGCTGAACGGGGGGTTCGTGCACACAGCCCAGCTTGGAGCGAACGACCTACACCGAAC
TGAGATACCTACAGCGTGAGCTATGAGAAAGCGCCACGCTTCCCGAAGGGAGAAAGGCGGACAGGTATCC
GGTAAGCGGCAGGGTCGGAACAGGAGAGCGCACGAGGGAGCTTCCAGGGGGAAACGCCTGGTATCTTTAT
AGTCCTGTCGGGTTTCGCCACCTCTGACTTGAGCGTCGATTTTTGTGATGCTCGTCAGGGGGGCGGAGCC
TATGGAAAAACGCCAGCAACGCGGCCTTTTTACGGTTCCTGGCCTTTTGCTGGCCTTTTGCTCACATGTT
CTTTCCTGCGTTATCCCCTGATTCTGTGGATAACCGTATTACCGCCTTTGAGTGAGCTGATACCGCTCGC
CGCAGCCGAACGACCGAGCGCAGCGAGTCAGTGAGCGAGGAAGCGGAAGAGCGCCTGATGCGGTATTTTC
TCCTTACGCATCTGTGCGGTATTTCACACCGCAATGGTGCACTCTCAGTACAATCTGCTCTGATGCCGCA
TAGTTAAGCCAGTATACACTCCGCTATCGCTACGTGACTGGGTCATGGCTGCGCCCCGACACCCGCCAAC
ACCCGCTGACGCGCCCTGACGGGCTTGTCTGCTCCCGGCATCCGCTTACAGACAAGCTGTGACCGTCTCC
GGGAGCTGCATGTGTCAGAGGTTTTCACCGTCATCACCGAAACGCGCGAGGCAGCTGCGGTAAAGCTCAT
CAGCGTGGTCGTGAAGCGATTCACAGATGTCTGCCTGTTCATCCGCGTCCAGCTCGTTGAGTTTCTCCAG
AAGCGTTAATGTCTGGCTTCTGATAAAGCGGGCCATGTTAAGGGCGGTTTTTTCCTGTTTGGTCACTGAT
GCCTCCGTGTAAGGGGGATTTCTGTTCATGGGGGTAATGATACCGATGAAACGAGAGAGGATGCTCACGA
TACGGGTTACTGATGATGAACATGCCCGGTTACTGGAACGTTGTGAGGGTAAACAACTGGCGGTATGGAT
GCGGCGGGACCAGAGAAAAATCACTCAGGGTCAATGCCAGCGCTTCGTTAATACAGATGTAGGTGTTCCA
CAGGGTAGCCAGCAGCATCCTGCGATGCAGATCCGGAACATAATGGTGCAGGGCGCTGACTTCCGCGTTT
CCAGACTTTACGAAACACGGAAACCGAAGACCATTCATGTTGTTGCTCAGGTCGCAGACGTTTTGCAGCA
GCAGTCGCTTCACGTTCGCTCGCGTATCGGTGATTCATTCTGCTAACCAGTAAGGCAACCCCGCCAGCCT
AGCCGGGTCCTCAACGACAGGAGCACGATCATGCGCACCCGTGGCCAGGACCCAACGCTGCCCGAGATGC
GCCGCGTGCGGCTGCTGGAGATGGCGGACGCGATGGATATGTTCTGCCAAGGGTTGGTTTGCGCATTCAC
AGTTCTCCGCAAGAATTGATTGGCTCCAATTCTTGGAGTGGTGAATCCGTTAGCGAGGTGCCGCCGGCTT
CCATTCAGGTCGAGGTGGCCCGGCTCCATGCACCGCGACGCAACGCGGGGAGGCAGACAAGGTATAGGGC
GGCGCCTACAATCCATGCCAACCCGTTCCATGTGCTCGCCGAGGCGGCATAAATCGCCGTGACGATCAGC
GGTCCAATGATCGAAGTTAGGCTGGTAAGAGCCGCGAGCGATCCTTGAAGCTGTCCCTGATGGTCGTCAT
CTACCTGCCTGGACAGCATGGCCTGCAACGCGGGCATCCCGATGCCGCCGGAAGCGAGAAGAATCATAAT
GGGGAAGGCCATCCAGCCTCGCGTCGCGAACGCCAGCAAGACGTAGCCCAGCGCGTCGGCCGCCATGCCG
GCGATAATGGCCTGCTTCTCGCCGAAACGTTTGGTGGCGGGACCAGTGACGAAGGCTTGAGCGAGGGCGT
GCAAGATTCCGAATACCGCAAGCGACAGGCCGATCATCGTCGCGCTCCAGCGAAAGCGGTCCTCGCCGAA
AATGACCCAGAGCGCTGCCGGCACCTGTCCTACGAGTTGCATGATAAAGAAGACAGTCATAAGTGCGGCG
ACGATAGTCATGCCCCGCGCCCACCGGAAGGAGCTGACTGGGTTGAAGGCTCTCAAGGGCATCGGTCGAG
ATCCCGGTGCCTAATGAGTGAGCTAACTTACATTAATTGCGTTGCGCTCACTGCCCGCTTTCCAGTCGGG
AAACCTGTCGTGCCAGCTGCATTAATGAATCGGCCAACGCGCGGGGAGAGGCGGTTTGCGTATTGGGCGC
CAGGGTGGTTTTTCTTTTCACCAGTGAGACGGGCAACAGCTGATTGCCCTTCACCGCCTGGCCCTGAGAG
AGTTGCAGCAAGCGGTCCACGCTGGTTTGCCCCAGCAGGCGAAAATCCTGTTTGATGGTGGTTAACGGCG
GGATATAACATGAGCTGTCTTCGGTATCGTCGTATCCCACTACCGAGATATCCGCACCAACGCGCAGCCC
GGACTCGGTAATGGCGCGCATTGCGCCCAGCGCCATCTGATCGTTGGCAACCAGCATCGCAGTGGGAACG
ATGCCCTCATTCAGCATTTGCATGGTTTGTTGAAAACCGGACATGGCACTCCAGTCGCCTTCCCGTTCCG
CTATCGGCTGAATTTGATTGCGAGTGAGATATTTATGCCAGCCAGCCAGACGCAGACGCGCCGAGACAGA
ACTTAATGGGCCCGCTAACAGCGCGATTTGCTGGTGACCCAATGCGACCAGATGCTCCACGCCCAGTCGC
GTACCGTCTTCATGGGAGAAAATAATACTGTTGATGGGTGTCTGGTCAGAGACATCAAGAAATAACGCCG
GAACATTAGTGCAGGCAGCTTCCACAGCAATGGCATCCTGGTCATCCAGCGGATAGTTAATGATCAGCCC
ACTGACGCGTTGCGCGAGAAGATTGTGCACCGCCGCTTTACAGGCTTCGACGCCGCTTCGTTCTACCATC
GACACCACCACGCTGGCACCCAGTTGATCGGCGCGAGATTTAATCGCCGCGACAATTTGCGACGGCGCGT
GCAGGGCCAGACTGGAGGTGGCAACGCCAATCAGCAACGACTGTTTGCCCGCCAGTTGTTGTGCCACGCG
GTTGGGAATGTAATTCAGCTCCGCCATCGCCGCTTCCACTTTTTCCCGCGTTTTCGCAGAAACGTGGCTG
GCCTGGTTCACCACGCGGGAAACGGTCTGATAAGAGACACCGGCATACTCTGCGACATCGTATAACGTTA
CTGGTTTCACATTCACCACCCTGAATTGACTCTCTTCCGGGCGCTATCATGCCATACCGCGAAAGGTTTT
GCGCCATTCGATGGTGTCCGGGATCTCGACGCTCTCCCTTATGCGACTCCTGCATTAGGAAGCAGCCCAG
TAGTAGGTTGAGGCCGTTGAGCACCGCCGCCGCAAGGAATGGTGCATGCAAGGAGATGGCGCCCAACAGT
CCCCCGGCCACGGGGCCTGCCACCATACCCACGCCGAAACAAGCGCTCATGAGCCCGAAGTGGCGAGCCC
GATCTTCCCCATCGGTGATGTCGGCGATATAGGCGCCAGCAACCGCACCTGTGGCGCCGGTGATGCCGGC
CACGATGCGTCCGGCGTAGAGGATCGAGATCTCGATCCCGCGAAATTAATACGACTCACTATAGGGGAAT
TGTGAGCGGATAACAATTCCCCTCTAGAAATAATTTTGTTTAACTTTAAGAAGGAGATATACCATGGGCC
ATCATCATCATCATCATCATCATCATCACAGCAGCGGCCATATCGACGACGACGACAAGCATACCTCACT
GGAAGTTCTGTTCCAGGGGCCCCATATGATGAGCGATCTGAAGTCTCGGCTGATTAAAGCTAGTACTTCC
AAACTCACTGCAGAACTTACCGCGAGTAAATTTTTTAATGAAAAGGATGTCGTCCGGACCAAAATTCCCA
TGATGAACATCGCATTGAGTGGCGAGATTACCGGTGGTATGCAGTCTGGTCTGCTGATCCTGGCGGGCCC
CTCGAAGTCTTTCAAAAGTAACTTTGGCCTGACCATGGTCTCCTCTTATATGCGTCAGTATCCGGATGCT
GTGTGCCTGTTCTACGATAGTGAATTTGGCATCACACCGGCATATTTACGTAGCATGGGCGTTGATCCGG
AGCGCGTGATTCATACACCTGTGCAGAGCCTTGAACAATTGCGCATTGATATGGTGAATCAACTGGATGC
CATCGAACGCGGGGAAAAAGTGGTGGTGTTCATCGACTCCCTGGGGAATCTGGCCTCAAAAAAAGAAACA
GAGGACGCATTGAACGAGAAAGTTGTTTCTGACATGACGCGGGCCAAAACAATGAAGTCGTTATTTCGCA
TTGTGACCCCCTACTTCTCCACGAAAAATATTCCGTGTATTGCCATTAACCATACGTACGAGACTCAAGA
AATGTTTAGCAAAACCGTCATGGGCGGAGGGACGGGACCGATGTATAGTGCGGATACGGTGTTTATCATT
GGCAAACGCCAGATCAAAGATGGCAGTGACCTGCAAGGCTACCAGTTCGTGTTAAACGTAGAAAAAAGCC
GCACCGTCAAAGAAAAGAGCAAGTTTTTTATCGATGTGAAATTCGACGGTGGTATTGATCCGTATAGCGG
GTTATTGGATATGGCCCTGGAGCTGGGCTTTGTCGTTAAACCGAAAAACGGCTGGTATGCACGCGAATTT
CTGGACGAAGAAACCGGGGAAATGATCCGTGAGGAAAAAAGCTGGCGCGCCAAGGATACCAATTGCACTA
CTTTCTGGGGCCCGCTGTTCAAACATCAGCCCTTTCGTGATGCGATTAAACGGGCCTACCAACTGGGTGC
AATTGATAGCAATGAAATTGTGGAGGCAGAGGTGGATGAACTGATTAACTCAAAAGTGGAGAAATTCAAA
TCGCCGGAATCCAAATCAAAATCAGCAGCCGATCTGGAAACGGATCTGGAACAACTTAGCGATATGGAAG
AGTTCAATGAATAAGGATCCGGCTGCTAACAAAGCCCGAAAGGAAGCTGAGTTGGCTGCTGCCACCGCTG
AGCAATAACTAGCATAACCCCTTGGGGCCTCTAAACGGGTCTTGAGGGGTTTTTTGCTGAAAGGAGGAAC
TATATCCGGATATCCCGCAAGAGGCCCGGCAGTACCGGCATAACCAAGCCTATGCCTACAGCATCCAGGG
TGACGGTGCCGAGGATGACGATGAGCGCATTGTTAGATTTCATACACGGTGCCTGACTGCGTTAGCAATT
TAACTGTGATAAACTACCGCATTAAAGCTTATCGATGATAAGCTGTCAAACATGAGAA
