>Addgene plasmid #236046 | pET19b-pps-UvsX | depositor partial sequence | sequence record 470374 | UvsX_optimized gene
CATATGATGAGCGATCTGAAGTCTCGGCTGATTAAAGCTAGTACTTCCAAACTCACTGCAGAACTTACCG
CGAGTAAATTTTTTAATGAAAAGGATGTCGTCCGGACCAAAATTCCCATGATGAACATCGCATTGAGTGG
CGAGATTACCGGTGGTATGCAGTCTGGTCTGCTGATCCTGGCGGGCCCCTCGAAGTCTTTCAAAAGTAAC
TTTGGCCTGACCATGGTCTCCTCTTATATGCGTCAGTATCCGGATGCTGTGTGCCTGTTCTACGATAGTG
AATTTGGCATCACACCGGCATATTTACGTAGCATGGGCGTTGATCCGGAGCGCGTGATTCATACACCTGT
GCAGAGCCTTGAACAATTGCGCATTGATATGGTGAATCAACTGGATGCCATCGAACGCGGGGAAAAAGTG
GTGGTGTTCATCGACTCCCTGGGGAATCTGGCCTCAAAAAAAGAAACAGAGGACGCATTGAACGAGAAAG
TTGTTTCTGACATGACGCGGGCCAAAACAATGAAGTCGTTATTTCGCATTGTGACCCCCTACTTCTCCAC
GAAAAATATTCCGTGTATTGCCATTAACCATACGTACGAGACTCAAGAAATGTTTAGCAAAACCGTCATG
GGCGGAGGGACGGGACCGATGTATAGTGCGGATACGGTGTTTATCATTGGCAAACGCCAGATCAAAGATG
GCAGTGACCTGCAAGGCTACCAGTTCGTGTTAAACGTAGAAAAAAGCCGCACCGTCAAAGAAAAGAGCAA
GTTTTTTATCGATGTGAAATTCGACGGTGGTATTGATCCGTATAGCGGGTTATTGGATATGGCCCTGGAG
CTGGGCTTTGTCGTTAAACCGAAAAACGGCTGGTATGCACGCGAATTTCTGGACGAAGAAACCGGGGAAA
TGATCCGTGAGGAAAAAAGCTGGCGCGCCAAGGATACCAATTGCACTACTTTCTGGGGCCCGCTGTTCAA
ACATCAGCCCTTTCGTGATGCGATTAAACGGGCCTACCAACTGGGTGCAATTGATAGCAATGAAATTGTG
GAGGCAGAGGTGGATGAACTGATTAACTCAAAAGTGGAGAAATTCAAATCGCCGGAATCCAAATCAAAAT
CAGCAGCCGATCTGGAAACGGATCTGGAACAACTTAGCGATATGGAAGAGTTCAATGAATAAGGATCC
